Addgene plasmid #178171: SGP11_Halo_N_allele
Purpose: Donor vector for endogenous tagging of human SGP11 at the N-terminus with halotag
Depositing lab: iPSC Neurodegenerative Disease Initiative (iNDI) & Michael Ward. Depositing organization: National Institute of Neurological Disorders and Strokes (NINDS).
Backbone
  Vector backbone: pUC57-BsaI-Free
  Vector type: Donor vector
Growth in bacteria
  Bacterial resistance: Ampicillin, 100 μg/mL
  Growth temperature: 37°C
  Growth strain: DH5alpha
  Copy number: High Copy
Gene/Insert
  Gene/Insert name: Halotag (alt name: SGP11)
  Species: H. sapiens (human)
  Entrez Gene: SPG11 (a.k.a. ALS5, CMT2X, KIAA1840)
  Cloning method: Unknown
Terms and licenses: Academic/Nonprofit Terms; Industry Terms: Not Available to Industry
How to cite: SGP11_Halo_N_allele was a gift from iPSC Neurodegenerative Disease Initiative (iNDI) & Michael Ward (Addgene plasmid # 178171 ; http://n2t.net/addgene:178171 ; RRID:Addgene_178171)
