[The description below was written by a language model from this plasmid's Addgene catalogue record and pLannotate feature annotations shown in this document.]
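Description:
SGP11_Halo_N_allele is a homology-directed repair donor plasmid built on the pUC57-BsaI-Free cloning backbone. It is intended for knocking a HaloTag coding sequence into the endogenous human SPG11 locus so that the native protein (spatacsin, also known as KIAA1840/ALS5/CMT2X) carries the tag at its N-terminus. The plasmid name spells the gene "SGP11", but the Entrez entry and the annotated fragment identify it as SPG11. The 4,374 nt plasmid is maintained in E. coli at high copy through the ColE1/pUC-type origin and is selected with ampicillin via the β-lactamase gene and its own promoter. The remaining backbone annotations are vestigial cloning-vector remnants with no role in the payload: the lac promoter, operator and CAP site, plus fragments of lacZα, lacI, rop and bom.

The payload reads in one direction across the numbering origin of the circular map. An open reading frame matched to the bacterial haloalkane dehalogenase DhaA, the enzyme from which HaloTag was engineered, is followed a short distance downstream by a fragment of the SPG11 coding sequence. This fits an in-frame N-terminal fusion in which the start of SPG11 also serves as the downstream homology arm. The unannotated stretch between the lacZα remnant and the tag presumably holds the upstream homology arm, but the feature table does not annotate it. No mammalian promoter, selection cassette or polyadenylation signal is annotated, as expected for a donor whose tag is expressed under endogenous SPG11 regulation after integration. The record does not specify the nuclease or guide RNA to be used with it. The donor comes from an iPSC neurodegenerative disease resource, and HaloTag knock-ins of this kind allow covalent ligand labelling for imaging, pulse-chase or pulldown of the endogenously expressed protein.
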