Features (pLannotate 1.2.2; 12 found; start..end, strand, type, name):
    158..412     +  CDS            SPG11 (fragment): SPTCS_HUMAN - Also known as KIAA1840. Experimental evidence at protein level: Swiss-Prot protein existence level 1. May play a role in neurite plasticity by maintaining cytoskeleton stability and regulating synaptic vesicle transport. From Homo sapiens (Human).
    600..616     -  protein_bind   lac operator: The lac repressor binds to the lac operator to inhibit transcription in E. coli. This inhibition can be relieved by adding lactose or isopropyl-β-D-thiogalactopyranoside (IPTG). lac repressor encoded by lacI
    624..654     -  promoter       lac promoter: promoter for the E. coli lac operon
    669..690     -  protein_bind   CAP binding site: CAP binding activates transcription in the presence of cAMP. E. coli catabolite activator protein
    703..795     -  CDS            lacI (fragment): lac repressor; lacI; The lac repressor binds to the lac operator to inhibit transcription in E. coli. This inhibition can be relieved by adding lactose or isopropyl-β-D-thiogalactopyranoside (IPTG).
    978..1566    -  rep_origin     ori: high-copy-number ColE1/pMB1/pBR322/pUC origin of replication
   1737..2597    -  CDS            AmpR: β-lactamase; bla; confers resistance to ampicillin, carbenicillin, and related antibiotics
   2598..2702    -  promoter       AmpR promoter: bla
   2797..2832    +  CDS            rop (fragment): Rop protein, which maintains plasmids at low copy number; rop
   2934..3033    +  misc_feature   bom (fragment): basis of mobility region from pBR322
   3039..3196    -  CDS            lacZα (fragment): LacZα fragment of β-galactosidase; lacZ fragment
   3599..103     +  CDS            dhaA (across the origin): DHAA_PSEPV - Experimental evidence at protein level: Swiss-Prot protein existence level 1. Catalyzes hydrolytic cleavage of carbon-halogen bonds in halogenated aliphatic compounds, leading to the formation of the corresponding primary alcohols, halide ions and protons. Has a broad substrate specificity, as it is able to dehalogenate mono- and di- chlorinated and brominated alkanes (up to at least C10), and the two isomers of 1,3-dichloropropene to 3-chloroallyl alcohol; the highest activity was found with 1,2-dibromoethane, while no activity was observed with the analog 1,2-dichloroethane. Fro
>Addgene plasmid #178171 | SGP11_Halo_N_allele | addgene full sequence | sequence record 349345 | Addgene NGS Result
GCCTAATTGCAAGGCCGTGGATATCGGCCCTGGCCTGAATCTGCTGCAAGAGGACAACCCCGATCTGATC
GGCTCCGAGATTGCCAGATGGCTGAGCACCCTGGAAATCAGCGGAGGAGGAGGTTCTGGAGGCGGTGGAA
GTGGTGGCGGAGGTAGCGCTGCAGAGGAAGGGGTCGCGAGTGCTGCTTCCGCCGGCGGTAGCTGGGGCAC
CGCGGCCATGGGGCGGGTTCTACCGATGCTGTTGGTGCCAGTCCCCGCCGAGGCGATGGGGCAGCTCGGC
TCCCGGGCGCAGCTGCGCACACAGCCGGAGGCTCTGGGGAGCCTGACGGCTGCGGGCAGCCTCCAAGTGC
TTTCTTTGACGCCTGGCAGCCGGGGCGGGGGTCGCTGCTGCCTGGAGGGCCCCTTCTGGCAGTAAGTGCT
GAGGGAGAGTTGGGCCGTTGGGGGAGTCCAGAGCCTAGGCTCGGCTGACTGAGCCCCAAGGGCTCACGCC
GAGGCCTCCCTGCAGCCATAGAGGTGGCGGGAGAAGGGTGCCAGCTGCAGGAAACGCCCCAGAGGCGAAG
CTTGGCGTAATCATGGTCATAGCTGTTTCCTGTGTGAAATTGTTATCCGCTCACAATTCCACACAACATA
CGAGCCGGAAGCATAAAGTGTAAAGCCTGGGGTGCCTAATGAGTGAGCTAACTCACATTAATTGCGTTGC
GCTCACTGCCCGCTTTCCAGTCGGGAAACCTGTCGTGCCAGCTGCATTAATGAATCGGCCAACGCGCGGG
GAGAGGCGGTTTGCGTATTGGGCGCTCTTCCGCTTCCTCGCTCACTGACTCGCTGCGCTCGGTCGTTCGG
CTGCGGCGAGCGGTATCAGCTCACTCAAAGGCGGTAATACGGTTATCCACAGAATCAGGGGATAACGCAG
GAAAGAACATGTGAGCAAAAGGCCAGCAAAAGGCCAGGAACCGTAAAAAGGCCGCGTTGCTGGCGTTTTT
CCATAGGCTCCGCCCCCCTGACGAGCATCACAAAAATCGACGCTCAAGTCAGAGGTGGCGAAACCCGACA
GGACTATAAAGATACCAGGCGTTTCCCCCTGGAAGCTCCCTCGTGCGCTCTCCTGTTCCGACCCTGCCGC
TTACCGGATACCTGTCCGCCTTTCTCCCTTCGGGAAGCGTGGCGCTTTCTCATAGCTCACGCTGTAGGTA
TCTCAGTTCGGTGTAGGTCGTTCGCTCCAAGCTGGGCTGTGTGCACGAACCCCCCGTTCAGCCCGACCGC
TGCGCCTTATCCGGTAACTATCGTCTTGAGTCCAACCCGGTAAGACACGACTTATCGCCACTGGCAGCAG
CCACTGGTAACAGGATTAGCAGAGCGAGGTATGTAGGCGGTGCTACAGAGTTCTTGAAGTGGTGGCCTAA
CTACGGCTACACTAGAAGAACAGTATTTGGTATCTGCGCTCTGCTGAAGCCAGTTACCTTCGGAAAAAGA
GTTGGTAGCTCTTGATCCGGCAAACAAACCACCGCTGGTAGCGGTGGTTTTTTTGTTTGCAAGCAGCAGA
TTACGCGCAGAAAAAAAGGATCTCAAGAAGATCCTTTGATCTTTTCTACGGGGTCTGACGCTCAGTGGAA
CGAAAACTCACGTTAAGGGATTTTGGTCATGAGATTATCAAAAAGGATCTTCACCTAGATCCTTTTAAAT
TAAAAATGAAGTTTTAAATCAATCTAAAGTATATATGAGTAAACTTGGTCTGACAGTTACCAATGCTTAA
TCAGTGAGGCACCTATCTCAGCGATCTGTCTATTTCGTTCATCCATAGTTGCCTGACTCCCCGTCGTGTA
GATAACTACGATACGGGAGGGCTTACCATCTGGCCCCAGTGCTGCAATGATACCGCGAGATCCACGCTCA
CCGGCTCCAGATTTATCAGCAATAAACCAGCCAGCCGGAAGGGCCGAGCGCAGAAGTGGTCCTGCAACTT
TATCCGCCTCCATCCAGTCTATTAATTGTTGCCGGGAAGCTAGAGTAAGTAGTTCGCCAGTTAATAGTTT
GCGCAACGTTGTTGCCATTGCTACAGGCATCGTGGTGTCACGCTCGTCGTTTGGTATGGCTTCATTCAGC
TCCGGTTCCCAACGATCAAGGCGAGTTACATGATCCCCCATGTTGTGCAAAAAAGCGGTTAGCTCCTTCG
GTCCTCCGATCGTTGTCAGAAGTAAGTTGGCCGCAGTGTTATCACTCATGGTTATGGCAGCACTGCATAA
TTCTCTTACTGTCATGCCATCCGTAAGATGCTTTTCTGTGACTGGTGAGTACTCAACCAAGTCATTCTGA
GAATAGTGTATGCGGCGACCGAGTTGCTCTTGCCCGGCGTCAATACGGGATAATACCGCGCCACATAGCA
GAACTTTAAAAGTGCTCATCATTGGAAAACGTTCTTCGGGGCGAAAACTCTCAAGGATCTTACCGCTGTT
GAGATCCAGTTCGATGTAACCCACTCGTGCACCCAACTGATCTTCAGCATCTTTTACTTTCACCAGCGTT
TCTGGGTGAGCAAAAACAGGAAGGCAAAATGCCGCAAAAAAGGGAATAAGGGCGACACGGAAATGTTGAA
TACTCATACTCTTCCTTTTTCAATATTATTGAAGCATTTATCAGGGTTATTGTCTCATGAGCGGATACAT
ATTTGAATGTATTTAGAAAAATAAACAAATAGGGGTTCCGCGCACATTTCCCCGAAAAGTGCCACCTGAC
GTCTAAGAAACCATTATTATCATGACATTAACCTATAAAAATAGGCGTATCACGAGGCCCTTTCGTCTCG
CGCGTTTCGGTGATGACGGTGAAAACCTCTGACACATGCAGCTCCCGGAGACGGTCACAGCTTGTCTGTA
AGCGGATGCCGGGAGCAGACAAGCCCGTCAGGGCGCGTCAGCGGGTGTTGGCGGGTGTCGGGGCTGGCTT
AACTATGCGGCATCAGAGCAGATTGTACTGAGAGTGCACCATATGCGGTGTGAAATACCGCACAGATGCG
TAAGGAGAAAATACCGCATCAGGCGCCATTCGCCATTCAGGCTGCGCAACTGTTGGGAAGGGCGATCGGT
GCGGGCCTCTTCGCTATTACGCCAGCTGGCGAAAGGGGGATGTGCTGCAAGGCGATTAAGTTGGGTAACG
CCAGGGTTTTCCCAGTCACGACGTTGTAAAACGACGGCCAGTGAATTCAAGGAAATGGCACCACCCCAGA
GCCTGTAAGCGAACAGCACAATAAGAAAAGCGAAGAAAAGAGGCAGGAACTGGGTTCCAAGGGAGCTGGA
GGCAGCTGGACCAAGAAGGCAAAGAGCAATGCCACAGAGCGAGAACGGCTGCAACGGCCTGCTACGCTAA
GCTAGGCCTTCAAGCATGCCAGAGCAGTTAAGCAGAGTGGGACTGGCGTCAGGGCAGATGTGGCTTTGCT
AGAGAGGCTGGTACTGCCCCCCACAGGAAACGAATGGAATCGACCGGAGACAGCCGAGAGGTCTCCGCGG
GAGTCACGAGGCCGAGCGGGAGCCGCTACGTACACCGCGCATGCCCACGACGCAGTCAGGTTCCGGCGAA
AGTGACCGGAAGTAACCGCCGGGCCAAGATGGCCGAGATCGGCACCGGCTTTCCCTTCGATCCTCACTAC
GTGGAAGTGCTGGGCGAGAGAATGCACTATGTGGACGTGGGCCCCAGAGATGGAACCCCTGTGCTGTTTC
TGCACGGCAACCCTACCAGCAGCTACGTGTGGCGGAACATCATCCCTCACGTGGCCCCTACACACAGATG
TATCGCCCCTGACCTGATCGGCATGGGCAAGAGCGATAAGCCCGACCTGGGCTACTTCTTCGACGACCAC
GTGCGGTTCATGGACGCCTTTATTGAGGCCCTCGGCCTGGAAGAGGTGGTGCTGGTTATTCACGATTGGG
GCAGCGCCCTGGGATTCCACTGGGCCAAGAGAAACCCCGAGAGAGTGAAGGGAATCGCCTTCATGGAATT
CATCAGGCCCATTCCTACCTGGGACGAGTGGCCTGAGTTCGCCAGAGAGACATTCCAGGCCTTCAGAACC
ACCGACGTGGGCAGAAAGCTGATCATCGACCAGAACGTGTTCATCGAGGGCACCCTGCCTATGGGAGTCG
TCAGACCACTGACCGAGGTGGAAATGGACCACTACAGAGAGCCCTTTCTGAACCCCGTGGACCGGGAACC
TCTTTGGAGATTCCCCAACGAGCTGCCCATTGCCGGCGAGCCTGCTAATATTGTGGCCCTGGTGGAAGAG
TACATGGACTGGCTGCATCAGAGCCCCGTGCCTAAGCTGCTGTTTTGGGGAACACCCGGCGTGCTGATTC
CTCCTGCTGAAGCTGCCAGACTGGCCAAGAGCCT
