>Addgene plasmid #178171 | SGP11_Halo_N_allele | depositor partial sequence | sequence record 345808 | insert
AAGGAAATGGCACCACCCCAGAGCCTGTAAGCGAACAGCACAATAAGAAAAGCGAAGAAAAGAGGCAGGA
ACTGGGTTCCAAGGGAGCTGGAGGCAGCTGGACCAAGAAGGCAAAGAGCAATGCCACAGAGCGAGAACGG
CTGCAACGGCCTGCTACGCTAAGCTAGGCCTTCAAGCATGCCAGAGCAGTTAAGCAGAGTGGGACTGGCG
TCAGGGCAGATGTGGCTTTGCTAGAGAGGCTGGTACTGCCCCCCACAGGAAACGAATGGAATCGACCGGA
GACAGCCGAGAGGTCTCCGCGGGAGTCACGAGGCCGAGCGGGAGCCGCTACGTACACCGCGCATGCCCAC
GACGCAGTCAGGTTCCGGCGAAAGTGACCGGAAGTAACCGCCGGGCCAAGATGGCCGAGATCGGCACCGG
CTTTCCCTTCGATCCTCACTACGTGGAAGTGCTGGGCGAGAGAATGCACTATGTGGACGTGGGCCCCAGA
GATGGAACCCCTGTGCTGTTTCTGCACGGCAACCCTACCAGCAGCTACGTGTGGCGGAACATCATCCCTC
ACGTGGCCCCTACACACAGATGTATCGCCCCTGACCTGATCGGCATGGGCAAGAGCGATAAGCCCGACCT
GGGCTACTTCTTCGACGACCACGTGCGGTTCATGGACGCCTTTATTGAGGCCCTCGGCCTGGAAGAGGTG
GTGCTGGTTATTCACGATTGGGGCAGCGCCCTGGGATTCCACTGGGCCAAGAGAAACCCCGAGAGAGTGA
AGGGAATCGCCTTCATGGAATTCATCAGGCCCATTCCTACCTGGGACGAGTGGCCTGAGTTCGCCAGAGA
GACATTCCAGGCCTTCAGAACCACCGACGTGGGCAGAAAGCTGATCATCGACCAGAACGTGTTCATCGAG
GGCACCCTGCCTATGGGAGTCGTCAGACCACTGACCGAGGTGGAAATGGACCACTACAGAGAGCCCTTTC
TGAACCCCGTGGACCGGGAACCTCTTTGGAGATTCCCCAACGAGCTGCCCATTGCCGGCGAGCCTGCTAA
TATTGTGGCCCTGGTGGAAGAGTACATGGACTGGCTGCATCAGAGCCCCGTGCCTAAGCTGCTGTTTTGG
GGAACACCCGGCGTGCTGATTCCTCCTGCTGAAGCTGCCAGACTGGCCAAGAGCCTGCCTAATTGCAAGG
CCGTGGATATCGGCCCTGGCCTGAATCTGCTGCAAGAGGACAACCCCGATCTGATCGGCTCCGAGATTGC
CAGATGGCTGAGCACCCTGGAAATCAGCGGAGGAGGAGGTTCTGGAGGCGGTGGAAGTGGTGGCGGAGGT
AGCGCTGCAGAGGAAGGGGTCGCGAGTGCTGCTTCCGCCGGCGGTAGCTGGGGCACCGCGGCCATGGGGC
GGGTTCTACCGATGCTGTTGGTGCCAGTCCCCGCCGAGGCGATGGGGCAGCTCGGCTCCCGGGCGCAGCT
GCGCACACAGCCGGAGGCTCTGGGGAGCCTGACGGCTGCGGGCAGCCTCCAAGTGCTTTCTTTGACGCCT
GGCAGCCGGGGCGGGGGTCGCTGCTGCCTGGAGGGCCCCTTCTGGCAGTAAGTGCTGAGGGAGAGTTGGG
CCGTTGGGGGAGTCCAGAGCCTAGGCTCGGCTGACTGAGCCCCAAGGGCTCACGCCGAGGCCTCCCTGCA
GCCATAGAGGTGGCGGGAGAAGGGTGCCAGCTGCAGGAAACGCCCCAGAGGCG
